Addgene plasmid #75199: Mouse NCKX2-AS-long (pcDNA3.1+)
Purpose: Mammalian expression of SLC24A2
Depositing lab: Jonathan Lytton.
Backbone
  Vector backbone: pcDNA3.1+
  Vector type: Mammalian Expression
  Selectable markers: Neomycin (select with G418)
Growth in bacteria
  Bacterial resistance: Ampicillin, 100 μg/mL
  Growth temperature: 37°C
  Growth strain: DH5alpha
  Copy number: High Copy
Gene/Insert
  Gene/Insert name: SLC24A2 (alt name: NCKX2-AS+)
  Species: M. musculus (mouse)
  Mutation: alternatively spliced exon present
  Entrez Gene: Slc24a2 (a.k.a. 2810021B17Rik, 6330417K15Rik, AI847460, Nckx2)
  Promoter: CMV
  Cloning method: Unknown
  Sequencing primers: 5′ CMV-F; 3′ BGH-rev
Terms and licenses: Academic/Nonprofit Terms; Industry Terms: Not Available to Industry
How to cite: Mouse NCKX2-AS-long (pcDNA3.1+) was a gift from Jonathan Lytton (Addgene plasmid # 75199 ; http://n2t.net/addgene:75199 ; RRID:Addgene_75199)
