[The description below was written by a language model from this plasmid's Addgene catalogue record and pLannotate feature annotations shown in this document.]
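Description:
Mouse NCKX2-AS-long (pcDNA3.1+) is a mammalian expression plasmid of about 7.5 kb built on the pcDNA3.1+ backbone and carrying the mouse Slc24a2 cDNA, which encodes the Na+/Ca2+-K+ exchanger NCKX2. According to the record, this is the longer splice form, in which the alternatively spliced exon is present. The roughly 2 kb open reading frame was annotated automatically by similarity to the rat NCKX2 protein, but the catalogue entry gives the species as mouse. NCKX2 exchanges four sodium ions for one calcium and one potassium ion, and the annotation notes its role in extruding calcium from photoreceptor outer segments during light adaptation.

The coding sequence lies downstream of the human cytomegalovirus immediate-early enhancer and promoter and is followed by the bovine growth hormone polyadenylation signal, an arrangement that gives strong constitutive transcription in transfected mammalian cells. A T7 promoter between the CMV promoter and the insert would also permit in vitro transcription. Short fragments of pBluescript polylinker flank the insert, suggesting transfer from an earlier cloning vector, although the cloning method is recorded as unknown. No epitope tag or reporter is annotated.

A separate cassette, consisting of the SV40 early promoter, the neomycin phosphotransferase gene and the SV40 polyadenylation signal, allows G418 selection of stable cell lines. In E. coli the plasmid is maintained at high copy through a ColE1/pUC-type origin with ampicillin selection from the β-lactamase gene, and an f1 origin is present for single-stranded DNA production. Small annotated fragments such as HIV-1 LTR, ble, lacI and lac promoter elements look like backbone remnants or annotation matches, not functional parts. The stated purpose is mammalian expression of SLC24A2, and the isoform designation would suit comparison of exchanger splice variants.
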