Features (pLannotate 1.2.2; 22 found; start..end, strand, type, name):
     36..80      -  misc_feature   bom (fragment): basis of mobility region from pBR322
    235..614     +  enhancer       CMV enhancer: human cytomegalovirus immediate early enhancer
    615..818     +  promoter       CMV promoter: human cytomegalovirus (CMV) immediate early promoter
    814..847     +  LTR            5' LTR (truncated) (fragment): truncated 5' long terminal repeat (LTR) from HIV-1
    863..881     +  promoter       T7 promoter: promoter for bacteriophage T7 RNA polymerase
    917..962     -  misc_feature   MCS (fragment): pBluescript multiple cloning site
    986..2983    +  CDS            Slc24a2: NCKX2_RAT - Also known as Nckx2. Experimental evidence at protein level: Swiss-Prot protein existence level 1. Critical component of the visual transduction cascade, controlling the calcium concentration of outer segments during light and darkness. Light causes a rapid lowering of cytosolic free calcium in the outer segment of both retinal rod and cone photoreceptors and the light-induced lowering of calcium is caused by extrusion via this protein which plays a key role in the process of light adaptation. Transports 1 Ca(2+) and 1 K(+) in exchange for 4 Na(+). From Rattus norvegicus (Rat).
   2997..3045    -  misc_feature   MCS (fragment): pBluescript multiple cloning site
   3088..3312    +  polyA_signal   bGH poly(A) signal: bovine growth hormone polyadenylation signal
   3316..3337    +  promoter       SV40 promoter (fragment): SV40 enhancer and early promoter
   3358..3786    +  rep_origin     f1 ori (sequence partly withheld): f1 bacteriophage origin of replication; arrow indicates direction of (+) strand synthesis
   3800..4130    +  promoter       SV40 promoter: SV40 enhancer and early promoter
   4197..4988    +  CDS            neo: KKA2_KLEPN - Also known as kan, nptII. Experimental evidence at protein level: Swiss-Prot protein existence level 1. Resistance to kanamycin, neomycin, paromomycin, ribostamycin, butirosin and gentamicin B. From Klebsiella pneumoniae.
   5012..5170    +  CDS            ble (fragment): BLE_KLEPN - Experimental evidence at protein level: Swiss-Prot protein existence level 1. Binding protein with a strong affinity to the bleomycin family of antibiotics. Binds to CL990; an antimitotic-antibiotic compound. From Klebsiella pneumoniae.
   5165..5286    +  polyA_signal   SV40 poly(A) signal: SV40 polyadenylation signal
   5359..5375    -  protein_bind   lac operator: The lac repressor binds to the lac operator to inhibit transcription in E. coli. This inhibition can be relieved by adding lactose or isopropyl-β-D-thiogalactopyranoside (IPTG). lac repressor encoded by lacI
   5383..5413    -  promoter       lac promoter: promoter for the E. coli lac operon
   5428..5449    -  protein_bind   CAP binding site: CAP binding activates transcription in the presence of cAMP. E. coli catabolite activator protein
   5462..5554    -  CDS            lacI (fragment): lac repressor; lacI; The lac repressor binds to the lac operator to inhibit transcription in E. coli. This inhibition can be relieved by adding lactose or isopropyl-β-D-thiogalactopyranoside (IPTG).
   5737..6325    -  rep_origin     ori: high-copy-number ColE1/pMB1/pBR322/pUC origin of replication
   6496..7356    -  CDS            AmpR: β-lactamase; bla; confers resistance to ampicillin, carbenicillin, and related antibiotics
   7357..7461    -  promoter       AmpR promoter: bla
>Addgene plasmid #75199 | Mouse NCKX2-AS-long (pcDNA3.1+) | depositor full sequence | sequence record 142841 | Mouse NCKX2-AS-long (pcDNA3.1+) sequence 7492 bps
GACGGATCGGGAGATCTCCCGATCCCCTATGGTCGACTCTCAGTACAATCTGCTCTGATGCCGCATAGTT
AAGCCAGTATCTGCTCCCTGCTTGTGTGTTGGAGGTCGCTGAGTAGTGCGCGAGCAAAATTTAAGCTACA
ACAAGGCAAGGCTTGACCGACAATTGCATGAAGAATCTGCTTAGGGTTAGGCGTTTTGCGCTGCTTCGCG
ATGTACGGGCCAGATATACGCGTTGACATTGATTATTGACTAGTTATTAATAGTAATCAATTACGGGGTC
ATTAGTTCATAGCCCATATATGGAGTTCCGCGTTACATAACTTACGGTAAATGGCCCGCCTGGCTGACCG
CCCAACGACCCCCGCCCATTGACGTCAATAATGACGTATGTTCCCATAGTAACGCCAATAGGGACTTTCC
ATTGACGTCAATGGGTGGACTATTTACGGTAAACTGCCCACTTGGCAGTACATCAAGTGTATCATATGCC
AAGTACGCCCCCTATTGACGTCAATGACGGTAAATGGCCCGCCTGGCATTATGCCCAGTACATGACCTTA
TGGGACTTTCCTACTTGGCAGTACATCTACGTATTAGTCATCGCTATTACCATGGTGATGCGGTTTTGGC
AGTACATCAATGGGCGTGGATAGCGGTTTGACTCACGGGGATTTCCAAGTCTCCACCCCATTGACGTCAA
TGGGAGTTTGTTTTGGCACCAAAATCAACGGGACTTTCCAAAATGTCGTAACAACTCCGCCCCATTGACG
CAAATGGGCGGTAGGCGTGTACGGTGGGAGGTCTATATAAGCAGAGCTCTCTGGCTAACTAGAGAACCCA
CTGCTTACTGGCTTATCGAAATTAATACGACTCACTATAGGGAGACCCAAGCTGGCTAGCGTTTAAACTT
AAGCTTGGTACCGGGCCCCCCCTCGAGGTCGACGGTATCGATAAGCTTGATACCATATCCACCAGAAGAG
CAAGGATGGATCTCCACCAAAGCCCCACAGCCAGGCTCCTGCAGAAATGGTGTTCCCATGAGTCACCATT
TGGCTGCAGGAGACATTATAATAGCAGGAAAAAACTGAAGCTAATTCGAGTCATTGGCCTTGTCATGGGC
CTGGTAGCTGTGAGCACTGTCCCATTTTCAATCAGTGCCTTTACTGAGACAGACTCTCAGAGCAACAGAG
GAGAAGCCAGTGATATGAGTGGCCCCAGAGTAGCACAGGGTCACCGTCAAAGAACTCTCTTAGACTTAAA
TGACAAGATTCGAGATTACACCCCACAGCCACCTGCTTCTCAGGAAGACCAAGCTGAGAACAGTACTGAG
CACACCCAGGGAGACTACCCAAAGGACATCTTTTCCCTGGAGGAGCGAAGGAAAGGTGCCATCATTCTGC
ATGTCATTGGGATGATCTATATGTTCATAGCATTAGCCATCGTCTGTGATGAGTTCTTTGTTCCTTCTCT
AACTGTCATCACTGAAAAACTGGGAATCTCTGATGATGTGGCTGGAGCCACCTTCATGGCTGCAGGCGGG
TCAGCCCCAGAACTTTTCACGTCTCTTATAGGGGTCTTCATTGCACACAGCAATGTCGGCATTGGCACCA
TCGTGGGTTCCGCCGTGTTCAATATTCTCTTTGTTATTGGCATGTGTGCTCTGTTTTCTAGAGAAATCCT
AAACCTGACCTGGTGGCCGCTCTTTCGGGATGTGTCCTTCTACATCGTTGATTTGCTCATGTTGATCACA
TTTTTCCTGGATAACGTTATCATGTGGTGGGAAAGCTTACTCCTCTTAACAGCTTATTTCGCCTATGTGG
TTTTCATGAAGTTCAACGTCCAAGTAGAGAGATGGGTGAAGCAAATGATATCTCGCAATAATGTTATCAA
GGTGACAGTGCCAGAAGCCCAAGCAAAGTCACCTACAGCTGGGGACAAGGATGGGCCAACTTTACCGTCG
AAGCCACGCCTCCAACGAGGCGGAAGCTCTGCCTCCCTCCACAACAGTCTCATGAGGAATAGCATCTTCC
AGCTCATGATACACACCCTTGACCCACTCGCTGAAGAACTTGGATCATATGGAAAACTAAAATATTATGA
CACAATGACTGAAGAAGGGAGGTTCAGAGAAAAAGCTTCAATTCTCCACAAGATCGCCAAGAAGAAATGC
CAAGTGGATGAGAATGAGAGGCAGAATGGGGCTGCCAATCATGTGGAAAAAATTGAACTCCCCAACAGCA
CAAGCACAGAGGTGGAAATGACGCCATCGAGCGAAGCTTCGGAACCCGTCCAGAATGGAAACCTCTCCCA
CAACATTGAAGCTGCAGATGCCCCGAAGGCCACAGAGACTGCCGAGGAAGAAGATGACCAGCCCCTCAGC
TTGTCCTGGCCGACCAACACCCGCAAGCAAGCCACCTTCCTAATCGTTTTTCCCATTGTGTTCCCTCTCT
GGATCACCTTACCTGACGTCCGAAAACCTGCTTCCAGGAAGTTCTTCCCTATCACATTCTTCGGCTCCAT
CACCTGGATTGCAGTTTTCTCATACCTGATGGTGTGGTGGGCACACCAGGTTGGAGAGACAATCGGCATT
AGTGAAGAAATCATGGGTCTGACCATCTTGGCTGCTGGGACCTCTATCCCTGATCTTATCACCAGTGTCA
TAGTGGCCCGAAAGGGCCTGGGGGACATGGCTGTGTCCAGCTCTGTTGGAAGCAACATCTTTGACATCAC
TGTGGGGCTCCCACTGCCCTGGCTCCTCTACACCATCATCCACAGATTCAGCCCAGTGACTGTCAGCAGC
AATGGCCTCTTCTGTGCCATCGTCCTTCTCTTCATCATGTTGCTTTTTGTCATTCTCTCCATCGCCCTCT
GCAAATGGCGGATGAACAAAATCCTCGGCTTCATCATGTTTGGCCTCTACTTCGTGTTCCTGGTGGTCAG
CGTCCTCCTGGAAGACAAAGTTCTCGTGTGCCCTGTCTCCATCTAGTGGAAAAGCCATATCGAATTCCTG
CAGCCCGGGGGATCCACTAGTTCTAGAGCGGCCGCTCGAGTCTAGAGGGCCCGTTTAAACCCGCTGATCA
GCCTCGACTGTGCCTTCTAGTTGCCAGCCATCTGTTGTTTGCCCCTCCCCCGTGCCTTCCTTGACCCTGG
AAGGTGCCACTCCCACTGTCCTTTCCTAATAAAATGAGGAAATTGCATCGCATTGTCTGAGTAGGTGTCA
TTCTATTCTGGGGGGTGGGGTGGGGCAGGACAGCAAGGGGGAGGATTGGGAAGACAATAGCAGGCATGCT
GGGGATGCGGTGGGCTCTATGGCTTCTGAGGCGGAAAGAACCAGCTGGGGCTCTAGGGGGTATCCCC
[124 nt withheld, positions 3358-3481]
C
[32 nt withheld, positions 3483-3514]
CA
[57 nt withheld, positions 3517-3573]
A
[49 nt withheld, positions 3575-3623]
CCTTTGACGTTGGAGTCCACGTTCTTT
[37 nt withheld, positions 3651-3687]
ACCCTATCTCGGTCTATTCTTTTGATTTATAAGGGATTTTGGGGATTTCGGCCTATTGGTTAAAAAATGA
GCTGATTTAACAAAAATTTAACGCGAATTAATTCTGTGGAATGTGTGTCAGTTAGGGTGTGGAAAGTCCC
CAGGCTCCCCAGGCAGGCAGAAGTATGCAAAGCATGCATCTCAATTAGTCAGCAACCAGGTGTGGAAAGT
CCCCAGGCTCCCCAGCAGGCAGAAGTATGCAAAGCATGCATCTCAATTAGTCAGCAACCATAGTCCCGCC
CCTAACTCCGCCCATCCCGCCCCTAACTCCGCCCAGTTCCGCCCATTCTCCGCCCCATGGCTGACTAATT
TTTTTTATTTATGCAGAGGCCGAGGCCGCCTCTGCCTCTGAGCTATTCCAGAAGTAGTGAGGAGGCTTTT
TTGGAGGCCTAGGCTTTTGCAAAAAGCTCCCGGGAGCTTGTATATCCATTTTCGGATCTGATCAAGAGAC
AGGATGAGGATCGTTTCGCATGATTGAACAAGATGGATTGCACGCAGGTTCTCCGGCCGCTTGGGTGGAG
AGGCTATTCGGCTATGACTGGGCACAACAGACAATCGGCTGCTCTGATGCCGCCGTGTTCCGGCTGTCAG
CGCAGGGGCGCCCGGTTCTTTTTGTCAAGACCGACCTGTCCGGTGCCCTGAATGAACTGCAGGACGAGGC
AGCGCGGCTATCGTGGCTGGCCACGACGGGCGTTCCTTGCGCAGCTGTGCTCGACGTTGTCACTGAAGCG
GGAAGGGACTGGCTGCTATTGGGCGAAGTGCCGGGGCAGGATCTCCTGTCATCTCACCTTGCTCCTGCCG
AGAAAGTATCCATCATGGCTGATGCAATGCGGCGGCTGCATACGCTTGATCCGGCTACCTGCCCATTCGA
CCACCAAGCGAAACATCGCATCGAGCGAGCACGTACTCGGATGGAAGCCGGTCTTGTCGATCAGGATGAT
CTGGACGAAGAGCATCAGGGGCTCGCGCCAGCCGAACTGTTCGCCAGGCTCAAGGCGCGCATGCCCGACG
GCGAGGATCTCGTCGTGACCCATGGCGATGCCTGCTTGCCGAATATCATGGTGGAAAATGGCCGCTTTTC
TGGATTCATCGACTGTGGCCGGCTGGGTGTGGCGGACCGCTATCAGGACATAGCGTTGGCTACCCGTGAT
ATTGCTGAAGAGCTTGGCGGCGAATGGGCTGACCGCTTCCTCGTGCTTTACGGTATCGCCGCTCCCGATT
CGCAGCGCATCGCCTTCTATCGCCTTCTTGACGAGTTCTTCTGAGCGGGACTCTGGGGTTCGAAATGACC
GACCAAGCGACGCCCAACCTGCCATCACGAGATTTCGATTCCACCGCCGCCTTCTATGAAAGGTTGGGCT
TCGGAATCGTTTTCCGGGACGCCGGCTGGATGATCCTCCAGCGCGGGGATCTCATGCTGGAGTTCTTCGC
CCACCCCAACTTGTTTATTGCAGCTTATAATGGTTACAAATAAAGCAATAGCATCACAAATTTCACAAAT
AAAGCATTTTTTTCACTGCATTCTAGTTGTGGTTTGTCCAAACTCATCAATGTATCTTATCATGTCTGTA
TACCGTCGACCTCTAGCTAGAGCTTGGCGTAATCATGGTCATAGCTGTTTCCTGTGTGAAATTGTTATCC
GCTCACAATTCCACACAACATACGAGCCGGAAGCATAAAGTGTAAAGCCTGGGGTGCCTAATGAGTGAGC
TAACTCACATTAATTGCGTTGCGCTCACTGCCCGCTTTCCAGTCGGGAAACCTGTCGTGCCAGCTGCATT
AATGAATCGGCCAACGCGCGGGGAGAGGCGGTTTGCGTATTGGGCGCTCTTCCGCTTCCTCGCTCACTGA
CTCGCTGCGCTCGGTCGTTCGGCTGCGGCGAGCGGTATCAGCTCACTCAAAGGCGGTAATACGGTTATCC
ACAGAATCAGGGGATAACGCAGGAAAGAACATGTGAGCAAAAGGCCAGCAAAAGGCCAGGAACCGTAAAA
AGGCCGCGTTGCTGGCGTTTTTCCATAGGCTCCGCCCCCCTGACGAGCATCACAAAAATCGACGCTCAAG
TCAGAGGTGGCGAAACCCGACAGGACTATAAAGATACCAGGCGTTTCCCCCTGGAAGCTCCCTCGTGCGC
TCTCCTGTTCCGACCCTGCCGCTTACCGGATACCTGTCCGCCTTTCTCCCTTCGGGAAGCGTGGCGCTTT
CTCAATGCTCACGCTGTAGGTATCTCAGTTCGGTGTAGGTCGTTCGCTCCAAGCTGGGCTGTGTGCACGA
ACCCCCCGTTCAGCCCGACCGCTGCGCCTTATCCGGTAACTATCGTCTTGAGTCCAACCCGGTAAGACAC
GACTTATCGCCACTGGCAGCAGCCACTGGTAACAGGATTAGCAGAGCGAGGTATGTAGGCGGTGCTACAG
AGTTCTTGAAGTGGTGGCCTAACTACGGCTACACTAGAAGGACAGTATTTGGTATCTGCGCTCTGCTGAA
GCCAGTTACCTTCGGAAAAAGAGTTGGTAGCTCTTGATCCGGCAAACAAACCACCGCTGGTAGCGGTGGT
TTTTTTGTTTGCAAGCAGCAGATTACGCGCAGAAAAAAAGGATCTCAAGAAGATCCTTTGATCTTTTCTA
CGGGGTCTGACGCTCAGTGGAACGAAAACTCACGTTAAGGGATTTTGGTCATGAGATTATCAAAAAGGAT
CTTCACCTAGATCCTTTTAAATTAAAAATGAAGTTTTAAATCAATCTAAAGTATATATGAGTAAACTTGG
TCTGACAGTTACCAATGCTTAATCAGTGAGGCACCTATCTCAGCGATCTGTCTATTTCGTTCATCCATAG
TTGCCTGACTCCCCGTCGTGTAGATAACTACGATACGGGAGGGCTTACCATCTGGCCCCAGTGCTGCAAT
GATACCGCGAGACCCACGCTCACCGGCTCCAGATTTATCAGCAATAAACCAGCCAGCCGGAAGGGCCGAG
CGCAGAAGTGGTCCTGCAACTTTATCCGCCTCCATCCAGTCTATTAATTGTTGCCGGGAAGCTAGAGTAA
GTAGTTCGCCAGTTAATAGTTTGCGCAACGTTGTTGCCATTGCTACAGGCATCGTGGTGTCACGCTCGTC
GTTTGGTATGGCTTCATTCAGCTCCGGTTCCCAACGATCAAGGCGAGTTACATGATCCCCCATGTTGTGC
AAAAAAGCGGTTAGCTCCTTCGGTCCTCCGATCGTTGTCAGAAGTAAGTTGGCCGCAGTGTTATCACTCA
TGGTTATGGCAGCACTGCATAATTCTCTTACTGTCATGCCATCCGTAAGATGCTTTTCTGTGACTGGTGA
GTACTCAACCAAGTCATTCTGAGAATAGTGTATGCGGCGACCGAGTTGCTCTTGCCCGGCGTCAATACGG
GATAATACCGCGCCACATAGCAGAACTTTAAAAGTGCTCATCATTGGAAAACGTTCTTCGGGGCGAAAAC
TCTCAAGGATCTTACCGCTGTTGAGATCCAGTTCGATGTAACCCACTCGTGCACCCAACTGATCTTCAGC
ATCTTTTACTTTCACCAGCGTTTCTGGGTGAGCAAAAACAGGAAGGCAAAATGCCGCAAAAAAGGGAATA
AGGGCGACACGGAAATGTTGAATACTCATACTCTTCCTTTTTCAATATTATTGAAGCATTTATCAGGGTT
ATTGTCTCATGAGCGGATACATATTTGAATGTATTTAGAAAAATAAACAAATAGGGGTTCCGCGCACATT
TCCCCGAAAAGTGCCACCTGACGTC
