>Addgene plasmid #75199 | Mouse NCKX2-AS-long (pcDNA3.1+) | addgene partial sequence | sequence record 147607 | CMV-F 5'-CGCAAATGGGCGGTAGGCGTG-3'
GCAGAGCTCTCTGGCTAACTAGAGAACCCACTGCTTACTGGCTTATCGAAATTAATACGACTCACTATAG
GGAGACCCAAGCTGGCTAGCGTTTAAACTTAAGCTTGGTACCGGGCCCCCCCTCGAGGTCGACGGTATCG
ATAAGCTTGATACCATATCCACCAGAAGAGCAAGGATGGATCTCCACCAAAGCCCCACAGCCAGGCTCCT
GCAGAAATGGTGTTCCCATGAGTCACCATTTGGCTGCAGGAGACATTATAATAGCAGGAAAAAACTGAAG
CTAATTCGAGTCATTGGCCTTGTCATGGGCCTGGTAGCTGTGAGCACTGTCCCATTTTCAATCAGTGCCT
TTACTGAGACAGACTCTCAGAGCAACAGAGGAGAAGCCAGTGATATGAGTGGCCCCAGAGTAGCACAGGG
TCACCGTCAAAGAACTCTCTTAGACTTAAATGACAAGATTCGAGATTACACCCCACAGCCACCTGCTTCT
CAGGAAGACCAAGCTGAGAACAGTACTGAGCACACCCAGGGAGACTACCCAAAGGACATCTTTTCCCTGG
AGGAGCGAAGGAAAGGTGCCATCATTCTGCATGTCATTGGGATGATCTATATGTTCATAGCATTAGCCAT
CGTCTGTGATGAGTTCTTTGTTCCTTCTCTAACTGTCATCACTGAAAAACTGGGAATCTCTGATGATGTG
GCTGGAGCCACCTTCATGGCTGCAGGCGGGTCAGCCCCAGAACTTTTCACGTCTCTTATAGGGGTCTTCA
TTGCACACAGCAATGTCGGCATTGGCACCATCGTGGGTTCCGCCGTGTTCAATATTCTCTTTGTTATTGG
CATGTGTGCTCTGTTTTCTAGAGAAATCCTAAACCTGACCTGGTGGCCGCTCTTTCGGGATGTGTCCTTC
TACATCGTTGATTTGCTCATGTTGATCACATTTTTCCTGGATAACGTTATCATGTGGTGGGAAAGCTTAC
TCCTCTTAACAGCTTATTTCGCCTATGTGGTTTTCATGAAGTTCAACGTCCAAGTAGAGAGATGGGTGAA
GCAAATGATAT
