>Addgene plasmid #75199 | Mouse NCKX2-AS-long (pcDNA3.1+) | addgene partial sequence | sequence record 147608 | BGH-rev 5'-TAGAAGGCACAGTCGAGG-3'
TAGACTCGAGCGGCCGCTCTAGAACTAGTGGATCCCCCGGGCTGCAGGAATTCGATATGGCTTTTCCACT
AGATGGAGACAGGGCACACGAGAACTTTGTCTTCCAGGAGGACGCTGACCACCAGGAACACGAAGTAGAG
GCCAAACATGATGAAGCCGAGGATTTTGTTCATCCGCCATTTGCAGAGGGCGATGGAGAGAATGACAAAA
AGCAACATGATGAAGAGAAGGACGATGGCACAGAAGAGGCCATTGCTGCTGACAGTCACTGGGCTGAATC
TGTGGATGATGGTGTAGAGGAGCCAGGGCAGTGGGAGCCCCACAGTGATGTCAAAGATGTTGCTTCCAAC
AGAGCTGGACACAGCCATGTCCCCCAGGCCCTTTCGGGCCACTATGACACTGGTGATAAGATCAGGGATA
GAGGTCCCAGCAGCCAAGATGGTCAGACCCATGATTTCTTCACTAATGCCGATTGTCTCTCCAACCTGGT
GTGCCCACCACACCATCAGGTATGAGAAAACTGCAATCCAGGTGATGGAGCCGAAGAATGTGATAGGGAA
GAACTTCCTGGAAGCAGGTTTTCGGACGTCAGGTAAGGTGATCCAGAGAGGGAACACAATGGGAAAAACG
ATTAGGAAGGTGGCTTGCTTGCGGGTGTTGGTCGGCCAGGACAAGCTGAGGGGCTGGTCATCTTCTTCCT
CGGCAGTCTCTGTGGCCTTCGGGGCATCTGCAGCTTCAATGTTGTGGGAGAGGTTTCCATTCTGGACGGG
TTCCGAAGCTTCGCTCGATGGCGTCATTTCCACCTCTGTGCTTGTGCTGTTGGGGAGTTCAATTTTTTCC
ACATGATTGGCAGCCCCATTCTGCCTCTCATTCTCATCCACTTGGCATTTCTTCTTGGCGATCTTGTGGA
GAATTGAAGCTTTTTCTCTGAACCTCCCTTCTTCAGTCATTGTGTCATAATATTTTAGTTTTCCATATGA
TCCAAGTTCTTCAGCGAGTGGGTCAAGGGTGTGTATCATG
